>Addgene plasmid #144368 | TFORF1607 | addgene full sequence | sequence record 474400 | Addgene NGS Result
TTAATGTAGTCTTATGCAATACTCTTGTAGTCTTGCAACATGGTAACGATGAGTTAGCAACATGCCTTAC
AAGGAGAGAAAAAGCACCGTGCATGCCGATTGGTGGAAGTAAGGTGGTACGATCGTGCCTTATTAGGAAG
GCAACAGACGGGTCTGACATGGATTGGACGAACCACTGAATTGCCGCATTGCAGAGATATTGTATTTAAG
TGCCTAGCTCGATACATAAACGGGTCTCTCTGGTTAGACCAGATCTGAGCCTGGGAGCTCTCTGGCTAAC
TAGGGAACCCACTGCTTAAGCCTCAATAAAGCTTGCCTTGAGTGCTTCAAGTAGTGTGTGCCCGTCTGTT
GTGTGACTCTGGTAACTAGAGATCCCTCAGACCCTTTTAGTCAGTGTGGAAAATCTCTAGCAGTGGCGCC
CGAACAGGGACTTGAAAGCGAAAGGGAAACCAGAGGAGCTCTCTCGACGCAGGACTCGGCTTGCTGAAGC
GCGCACGGCAAGAGGCGAGGGGCGGCGACTGGTGAGTACGCCAAAAATTTTGACTAGCGGAGGCTAGAAG
GAGAGAGATGGGTGCGAGAGCGTCAGTATTAAGCGGGGGAGAATTAGATCGCGATGGGAAAAAATTCGGT
TAAGGCCAGGGGGAAAGAAAAAATATAAATTAAAACATATAGTATGGGCAAGCAGGGAGCTAGAACGATT
CGCAGTTAATCCTGGCCTGTTAGAAACATCAGAAGGCTGTAGACAAATACTGGGACAGCTACAACCATCC
CTTCAGACAGGATCAGAAGAACTTAGATCATTATATAATACAGTAGCAACCCTCTATTGTGTGCATCAAA
GGATAGAGATAAAAGACACCAAGGAAGCTTTAGACAAGATAGAGGAAGAGCAAAACAAAAGTAAGACCAC
CGCACAGCAAGCGGCCGCTGATCTTCAGACCTGGAGGAGGAGATATGAGGGACAATTGGAGAAGTGAATT
ATATAAATATAAAGTAGTAAAAATTGAACCATTAGGAGTAGCACCCACCAAGGCAAAGAGAAGAGTGGTG
CAGAGAGAAAAAAGAGCAGTGGGAATAGGAGCTTTGTTCCTTGGGTTCTTGGGAGCAGCAGGAAGCACTA
TGGGCGCAGCGTCAATGACGCTGACGGTACAGGCCAGACAATTATTGTCTGGTATAGTGCAGCAGCAGAA
CAATTTGCTGAGGGCTATTGAGGCGCAACAGCATCTGTTGCAACTCACAGTCTGGGGCATCAAGCAGCTC
CAGGCAAGAATCCTGGCTGTGGAAAGATACCTAAAGGATCAACAGCTCCTGGGGATTTGGGGTTGCTCTG
GAAAACTCATTTGCACCACTGCTGTGCCTTGGAATGCTAGTTGGAGTAATAAATCTCTGGAACAGATTTG
GAATCACACGACCTGGATGGAGTGGGACAGAGAAATTAACAATTACACAAGCTTAATACACTCCTTAATT
GAAGAATCGCAAAACCAGCAAGAAAAGAATGAACAAGAATTATTGGAATTAGATAAATGGGCAAGTTTGT
GGAATTGGTTTAACATAACAAATTGGCTGTGGTATATAAAATTATTCATAATGATAGTAGGAGGCTTGGT
AGGTTTAAGAATAGTTTTTGCTGTACTTTCTATAGTGAATAGAGTTAGGCAGGGATATTCACCATTATCG
TTTCAGACCCACCTCCCAACCCCGAGGGGACCCATGCATTGCATCTCAATTAGTCAGCAACCAGGTGTGG
AAAGTCCCCAGGCTCCCCAGCAGGCAGAAGTATGCAAAGCATGCGTCTCAATTAGTCAGCAACCATAGTC
CCGCCCCTAACTCCGCCCATCCCGCCCCTAACTCCGCCCAGTTCCGCCCATTCTCCGCCCCATGGCTGAC
TAATTTTTTTTATTTATGCAGAGGCCGAGGCCGCCTCGGCCTCTGAGCTATTCCAGAAGTAGTGAGGAGG
CTTTTTTGGAGGCCTAGGCTTTTGCAAAAAGCTTTCTAGAGGTACCACCGGAGCTTACCATGACCGAGTA
CAAGCCCACGGTGCGCCTCGCCACCCGCGACGACGTCCCCAGGGCCGTACGCACCCTCGCCGCCGCGTTC
GCCGACTACCCCGCCACGCGCCACACCGTCGATCCGGACCGCCACATCGAGCGGGTCACCGAGCTGCAAG
AACTCTTCCTCACGCGCGTCGGGCTCGACATCGGCAAGGTGTGGGTCGCGGACGACGGCGCCGCCGTGGC
GGTCTGGACCACGCCGGAGAGCGTCGAAGCGGGGGCGGTGTTCGCCGAGATCGGCCCGCGCATGGCCGAG
TTGAGCGGTTCCCGGCTGGCCGCGCAGCAACAGATGGAAGGCCTCCTGGCGCCGCACCGGCCCAAGGAGC
CCGCGTGGTTCCTGGCCACCGTCGGCGTCTCGCCCGACCACCAGGGCAAGGGTCTGGGCAGCGCCGTCGT
GCTCCCCGGAGTGGAGGCGGCCGAGCGCGCCGGGGTGCCCGCCTTCCTGGAGACCTCCGCGCCCCGCAAC
CTCCCCTTCTACGAGCGGCTCGGCTTCACCGTCACCGCCGACGTCGAGGTGCCCGAAGGACCGCGCACCT
GGTGCATGACCCGCAAGCCCGGTGCCAGTTAACGAATTCTAGATCTTGAGACAAATGGCAGTATTCATCC
ACAATTTTAAAAGAAAAGGGGGGATTGGGGGGTACAGTGCAGGGGAAAGAATAGTAGACATAATAGCAAC
AGACATACAAACTAAAGAATTACAAAAACAAATTACAAAAATTCAAAATTTTCGGGTTTATTACAGGGAC
AGCAGAGATCCACTTTGGCGCCGGCTCGAGGCCTGCAGGTGCAAAGATGGATAAAGTTTTAAACAGAGAG
GAATCTTTGCAGCTAATGGACCTTCTAGGTCTTGAAAGGAGTGGGAATTGGCTCCGGTGCCCGTCAGTGG
GCAGAGCGCACATCGCCCACAGTCCCCGAGAAGTTGGGGGGAGGGGTCGGCAATTGAACCGGTGCCTAGA
GAAGGTGGCGCGGGGTAAACTGGGAAAGTGATGTCGTGTACTGGCTCCGCCTTTTTCCCGAGGGTGGGGG
AGAACCGTATATAAGTGCAGTAGTCGCCGTGAACGTTCTTTTTCGCAACGGGTTTGCCGCCAGAACACAG
GTAAGTGCCGTGTGTGGTTCCCGCGGGCCTGGCCTCTTTACGGGTTATGGCCCTTGCGTGCCTTGAATTA
CTTCCACCTGGCTGCAGTACGTGATTCTTGATCCCGAGCTTCGGGTTGGAAGTGGGTGGGAGAGTTCGAG
GCCTTGCGCTTAAGGAGCCCCTTCGCCTCGTGCTTGAGTTGAGGCCTGGCCTGGGCGCTGGGGCCGCCGC
GTGCGAATCTGGTGGCACCTTCGCGCCTGTCTCGCTGCTTTCGATAAGTCTCTAGCCATTTAAAATTTTT
GATGACCTGCTGCGACGCTTTTTTTCTGGCAAGATAGTCTTGTAAATGCGGGCCAAGATCTGCACACTGG
TATTTCGGTTTTTGGGGCCGCGGGCGGCGACGGGGCCCGTGCGTCCCAGCGCACATGTTCGGCGAGGCGG
GGCCTGCGAGCGCGGCCACCGAGAATCGGACGGGGGTAGTCTCAAGCTGGCCGGCCTGCTCTGGTGCCTG
GCCTCGCGCCGCCGTGTATCGCCCCGCCCTGGGCGGCAAGGCTGGCCCGGTCGGCACCAGTTGCGTGAGC
GGAAAGATGGCCGCTTCCCGGCCCTGCTGCAGGGAGCTCAAAATGGAGGACGCGGCGCTCGGGAGAGCGG
GCGGGTGAGTCACCCACACAAAGGAAAAGGGCCTTTCCGTCCTCAGCCGTCGCTTCATGTGACTCCACGG
AGTACCGGGCGCCGTCCAGGCACCTCGATTAGTTCTCGAGCTTTTGGAGTACGTCGTCTTTAGGTTGGGG
GGAGGGGTTTTATGCGATGGAGTTTCCCCACACTGAGTGGGTGGAGACTGAAGTTAGGCCAGCTTGGCAC
TTGATGTAATTCTCCTTGGAATTTGCCCTTTTTGAGTTTGGATCTTGGTTCATTCTCAAGCCTCAGACAG
TGGTTCAAAGTTTTTTTCTTCCATTTCAGGTGTCGTGAGGCTAGCACCGCCACCATGGAGTCTGGAGAAC
GGTTACCATCCTCAGCAGCCTCCTCTACTACACCAACTTCATCTTCGACACCTTCTGTGGCTTCAGTAGT
TTCAAAAGGTGGCCTTTCCACTGGAGTTGCTTCACTTAGCTCTACAATCAACCCATGTGGACATTTATTC
AGAACAGCTGGGGATCAACCGTTTAACCTGTCCACAGTGTCGAGTGCCTTCCCAATGGTCAGCCACCCAG
TCTTTGGTCTACATTCAGCCAGCTCAGGGCATTCAGAATTTGGTGGTTTGGGGACACTTGGTACACCCAC
AGCCTTAGCCGCACATCCCCAACTAGCATCTTTTCCAGAATGGTGGCGAACAACTGATGCTCATACTCGT
ACAGGAGCAACCTTCTTTCCACCATTACTGGGAATTCCACCACTATTTGCTCCCCCAGCCCAGAATCATG
ATTCTTCTTCATTCCATTCAAGGACTTCGGGAAAAAGTAATCGAAATGGTCCCGAAAAAGGTGTAAATGG
GTCAATAAATGGAAGTAATACATCATCTGTAATTGGTATCAACACATCTGTACTATCCACTACTGCTTCA
AGTTCCATGGGACAAACTAAAAGTACAAGCTCAGGTGGAGGAAATCGAAAATGTAATCAGGAACAAAGCA
AAAACCAGCCTTTGGATGCTAGAGTTGACAAAATCAAAGATAAGAAACCAAGGAAGAAAGCAATGGAAAG
TTCTAGCAACAGTGATAGTGATTCAGGCACATCATCAGACACCTCAAGTGAAGGCATTAGTAGCAGTGAT
TCAGATGATCTAGAAGAAGATGAAGAAGAAGAAGATCAAAGTATTGAAGAAAGTGAAGATGATGATTCTG
ATTCAGAGAGTGAAGCACAACATAAAAGTAACAACCAGGTGCTATTACATGGTATTTCAGACCCAAAAGC
AGATGGACAGAAAGCAACTGAAAAAGCCCAGGAAAAAAGAATACACCAGCCATTACCTCTTGCGTCTGAA
TCCCAGACTCACTCATTCCAATCCCAGCAGAAGCAGCCTCAGGTTTTGTCACAGCAGCTTCCATTTATTT
TCCAAAGCTCTCAGGCAAAGGAGGAATCTGTGAACAAACACACCAGTGTAATACAGTCTACGGGATTGGT
GTCCAATGTGAAACCTTTATCTTTGGTAAATCAAGCCAAAAAGGAAACTTACATGAAACTCATAGTTCCT
TCTCCTGATGTTCTTAAAGCAGGGAATAAAAATACCTCTGAAGAATCTAGTTTATTGACCAGTGAATTGA
GATCCAAACGGGAACAATATAAACAGGCATTCCCATCACAGTTAAAGAAACAAGAGTCATCGAAGAGCCT
GAAGAAGGTTATTGCAGCTTTGTCAAATCCAAAAGCAACCTCTAGTTCACCAGCACATCCAAAACAAACA
TTAGAAAACAACCACCCAAATCCATTCTTGACAAATGCACTTTTAGGTAATCACCAACCAAATGGAGTTA
TTCAAAGTGTCATTCAAGAAGCTCCTCTAGCACTTACTACCAAAACTAAAATGCAGAGCAAGATTAATGA
AAACATTGCTGCTGCAAGTAGCACCCCTTTTTCCTCACCTGTAAATCTGAGTACAAGTGGGAGAAGAACC
CCTGGCAATCAGACACCTGTAATGCCCTCTGCCTCTCCCATCCTGCATAGTCAAGGGAAGGAAAAAGCAG
TTAGCAATAATGTAAACCCAGTAAAAACACAGCATCACTCCCATCCTGCAAAATCTTTAGTGGAACAATT
CAGAGGAACAGATTCAGACATTCCCAGTAGTAAAGATTCTGAAGATTCAAATGAGGATGAAGAGGAAGAT
GATGAAGAAGAAGATGAGGAAGATGATGAAGATGATGAATCTGATGACAGCCAATCAGAATCAGATAGTA
ATTCAGAATCAGATACAGAAGGATCAGAAGAAGAAGATGATGATGATAAAGACCAAGATGAATCAGATAG
TGATACTGAAGGAGAGAAAACTTCAATGAAACTGAATAAAACAACTTCCTCTGTCAAAAGCCCTTCCATG
AGTCTCACAGGTCACTCAACACCTCGTAACCTCCACATAGCAAAAGCCCCAGGCTCTGCTCCTGCTGCCT
TATGTTCTGAATCCCAGTCACCTGCTTTTCTTGGTACATCTTCTTCCACACTTACTTCAAGCCCACACTC
TGGCACTTCCAAAAGAAGAAGAGTAACAGATGAACGTGAACTGCGTATTCCATTGGAATATGGCTGGCAG
AGAGAGACAAGAATAAGAAACTTTGGAGGGCGCCTTCAAGGAGAAGTAGCATATTATGCTCCATGTGGAA
AGAAACTTAGGCAGTACCCTGAAGTAATAAAGGGAATGCAGTGGTGTCTTTTGAAAGAAGAGGATGTCAT
TCCTCGTATCAGGGCAATGGAAGGTCGTAGAGGAAGACCACCAAATCCAGATAGACAACGAGCAAGAGAG
GAATCCAGGATGAGACGTCGGAAAGGTCGACCTCCAAATGTTGGCAATGCTGAATTCCTAGATAACGCAG
ATGCAAAGTTGCTAAGAAAACTGCAAGCTCAAGAAATAGCCAGGCAAGCAGCACAAATAAAGCTTTTGAG
AAAACTTCAAAAGCAGGAACAGGCTCGGGTTGCTAAAGAAGCCAAAAAACAACAAGCAATAATGGCTGCT
GAGGAGAAGCGGAAGCAAAAAGAACAGATAAAGATTATGAAACAGCAGGAAAAAATTAAGAGAATACAGC
AAATCAGAATGGAAAAAGAACTTCGAGCTCAGCAAATTCTAGAGGCTAAAAAGAAAAAGAAGGAAGAAGC
GGCAAATGCCAAATTATTGGAGGCCGAGAAACGAATAAAGGAAAAAGAAATGAGAAGACAACAAGCTGTT
CTTCTGAAACATCAGGAACGAGAGCGAAGGCGACAACACATGATGCTTATGAAAGCTATGGAAGCTCGTA
AAAAAGCAGAAGAAAAAGAGCGGTTGAAACAAGAAAAACGTGATGAGAAAAGATTAAATAAAGAGCGTAA
ACTAGAGCAGCGAAGATTAGAATTAGAAATGGCAAAGGAACTAAAGAAGCCTAATGAAGACATGTGCTTA
GCAGACCAAAAGCCTTTGCCAGAGTTGCCTCGTATTCCAGGACTTGTTCTCTCTGGAAGTACATTTTCAG
ACTGTCTCATGGTGGTGCAGTTCTTACGAAACTTTGGTAAAGTTTTGGGCTTTGATGTGAATATTGATGT
TCCAAACCTGAGTGTTCTTCAAGAGGGATTGCTAAATATAGGGGACAGCATGGGTGAAGTACAAGACTTG
CTTGTGAGGCTCCTCTCAGCTGCTGTATGTGATCCAGGTCTAATAACAGGATACAAGGCTAAAACAGCTC
TTGGAGAACATTTGCTGAATGTTGGTGTGAATCGAGACAATGTTTCCGAGATTTTACAGATATTTATGGA
AGCCCACTGTGGACAAACTGAGCTTACTGAAAGTCTGAAGACCAAAGCTTTTCAGGCTCACACTCCAGCA
CAGAAAGCTTCAGTCCTGGCTTTCCTGATCAATGAACTGGCATGCAGCAAGAGTGTGGTCAGTGAAATCG
ACAAGAACATTGATTATATGTCAAACTTGAGGAGAGATAAATGGGTGGTAGAAGGTAAACTCCGCAAGCT
CAGAATCATTCATGCTAAGAAAACAGGCAAAAGAGACACTTCAGGTGGCATTGATCTGGGAGAAGAGCAG
CATCCCTTGGGCACACCCACTCCAGGACGCAAGCGAAGAAGGAAGGGAGGAGACAGTGATTATGACGATG
ATGATGACGATGACAGTGATGACCAAGGGGATGAAGATGATGAGGATGAAGAAGATAAAGAAGACAAAAA
AGGAAAAAAGACTGATATCTGTGAAGATGAGGATGAAGGTGACCAAGCAGCAAGTGTTGAAGAGCTGGAA
AAACAGATTGAAAAACTGAGTAAACAACAGAGTCAGTACAGAAGGAAGCTCTTTGATGCGTCTCACTCAT
TGCGTTCAGTGATGTTTGGCCAAGATCGTTACAGACGCCGGTACTGGATTCTTCCCCAATGTGGGGGGAT
TTTTGTAGAAGGCATGGAGAGTGGTGAAGGACTAGAAGAAATTGCAAAAGAAAGAGAAAAACTGAAAAAG
GCAGAAAGTGTCCAGATCAAAGAAGAAATGTTTGAGACTTCTGGGGACAGTTTAAATTGTTCAAATACAG
ATCACTGTGAACAAAAGGAAGATCTTAAAGAAAAAGATAACACAAATCTATTCCTTCAGAAACCTGGCTC
TTTTTCCAAATTAAGCAAGCTTTTGGAAGTAGCTAAGATGCCTCCTGAGTCAGAGGTTATGACCCCCAAA
CCAAATGCTGGTGCAAATGGGTGCACGTTGTCTTATCAGAACAGTGGAAAACATTCACTGGGCAGCGTTC
AGTCAACAGCAACGCAAAGCAATGTGGAAAAGGCAGACTCTAATAATCTGTTTAATACTGGTTCAAGTGG
TCCAGGGAAGTTCTACAGTCCTCTCCCCAATGACCAGTTACTAAAAACGCTGACTGAAAAGAATAGACAA
TGGTTTAGTCTTTTGCCACGAACACCCTGTGATGACACTTCACTTACTCATGCCGATATGTCAACTGCTT
CTTTGGTGACTCCTCAGTCTCAGCCACCATCTAAGTCACCTTCACCTACCCCAGCTCCTCTTGGATCTTC
TGCTCAGAATCCTGTTGGCTTAAATCCATTTGCTTTATCACCTCTTCAGGTGAAAGGTGGAGTATCTATG
ATGGGACTTCAGTTTTGTGGATGGCCCACTGGTGTGGTTACTTCTAATATTCCATTTACATCATCTGTAC
CTAGTCTAGGATCGGGGTTAGGGTTATCAGAAGGAAATGGTAATTCATTCTTGACTTCCAATGTTGCTTC
AAGTAAAAGTGAATCTCCAGTACCACAGAATGAAAAGGCCACTTCAGCTCAACCTGCAGCTGTTGAAGTA
GCAAAACCAGTAGATTTTCCTAGTCCAAAACCTATTCCAGAAGAAATGCAGTTTGGTTGGTGGAGAATTA
TTGACCCAGAGGACCTAAAAGCTTTGCTCAAAGTGCTGCATCTCAGAGGAATAAGAGAAAAGGCATTACA
AAAACAAATTCAGAAACATTTGGATTATATTACTCAAGCCTGCCTCAAGAATAAGGATGTTGCTATTATT
GAACTGAATGAAAATGAAGAAAACCAAGTAACTCGAGATATTGTGGAGAACTGGTCAGTAGAAGAACAAG
CAATGGAAATGGATTTGAGTGTCCTTCAACAGGTAGAAGATCTAGAAAGGAGAGTTGCATCAGCAAGTTT
GCAAGTGAAGGGTTGGATGTGTCCAGAGCCTGCATCAGAAAGGGAGGACTTGGTATATTTTGAACATAAA
TCATTTACTAAATTGTGCAAGGAGCATGATGGAGAATTTACTGGCGAAGACGAAAGCAGTGCACATGCAC
TAGAACGGAAGAGTGACAACCCCCTAGATATAGCTGTAACCAGGCTGGCTGATTTGGAGCGGAACATTGA
AAGAAGAATTGAAGAGGATATTGCTCCAGGGCTCAGGGTATGGAGAAGGGCATTATCAGAAGCTCGCAGT
GCTGCACAGGTAGCTCTGTGCATTCAGCAATTACAGAAATCAATAGCATGGGAAAAATCAATTATGAAAG
TTTACTGCCAAATCTGTCGAAAGGGAGATAATGAAGAACTGCTTCTTCTTTGTGATGGCTGTGACAAAGG
CTGTCATACCTACTGCCATAGACCCAAGATTACAACAATCCCAGATGGAGACTGGTTTTGTCCAGCTTGC
ATTGCTAAGGCAAGTGGTCAAACTCTAAAAATCAAAAAACTTCATGTCAAAGGAAAAAAGACTAATGAGT
CAAAGAAAGGCAAGAAGGTAACTTTAACAGGAGATACTGAAGATGAAGACTCTGCATCTACAAGTAGTTC
ACTAAAAAGAGGAAACAAAGACCTCAAGAAAAGAAAAATGGAGGAAAACACTTCTATTAACTTGTCAAAA
CAAGAAAGTTTTACTTCAGTTAAGAAACCTAAAAGAGATGACTCCAAGGACCTAGCTCTTTGCAGTATGA
TTCTGACTGAAATGGAAACTCATGAGGATGCATGGCCTTTTCTACTTCCTGTAAACTTGAAACTTGTTCC
TGGTTATAAGAAAGTTATTAAGAAGCCTATGGATTTTTCCACAATTAGAGAGAAACTAAGTAGTGGACAG
TATCCAAACCTTGAAACCTTTGCTCTAGATGTCAGGCTTGTTTTTGACAACTGTGAAACATTTAATGAAG
ATGATTCTGATATAGGCAGAGCTGGCCACAATATGAGGAAGTATTTTGAAAAAAAGTGGACAGATACTTT
CAAAGTGAGCTAGTAATGAACTAGTCCGTAACTTGAAAGTATTTCGATTTCTTGGCTTTATATATCTTGT
GGAAAGGACGAAAGGTTCGCGATCCACAGGAGGTCACGCGTTAAGTCGACAATCAACCTCTGGATTACAA
AATTTGTGAAAGATTGACTGGTATTCTTAACTATGTTGCTCCTTTTACGCTATGTGGATACGCTGCTTTA
ATGCCTTTGTATCATGCTATTGCTTCCCGTATGGCTTTCATTTTCTCCTCCTTGTATAAATCCTGGTTGC
TGTCTCTTTATGAGGAGTTGTGGCCCGTTGTCAGGCAACGTGGCGTGGTGTGCACTGTGTTTGCTGACGC
AACCCCCACTGGTTGGGGCATTGCCACCACCTGTCAGCTCCTTTCCGGGACTTTCGCTTTCCCCCTCCCT
ATTGCCACGGCGGAACTCATCGCCGCCTGCCTTGCCCGCTGCTGGACAGGGGCTCGGCTGTTGGGCACTG
ACAATTCCGTGGTGTTGTCGGGGAAATCATCGTCCTTTCCTTGGCTGCTCGCCTGTGTTGCCACCTGGAT
TCTGCGCGGGACGTCCTTCTGCTACGTCCCTTCGGCCCTCAATCCAGCGGACCTTCCTTCCCGCGGCCTG
CTGCCGGCTCTGCGGCCTCTTCCGCGTCTTCGCCTTCGCCCTCAGACGAGTCGGATCTCCCTTTGGGCCG
CCTCCCCGCGTCGACTTTAAGACCAATGACTTACAAGGCAGCTGTAGATCTTAGCCACTTTTTAAAAGAA
AAGGGGGGACTGGAAGGGCTAATTCACTCCCAACGAAGACAAGATCTGCTTTTTGCTTGTACTGGGTCTC
TCTGGTTAGACCAGATCTGAGCCTGGGAGCTCTCTGGCTAACTAGGGAACCCACTGCTTAAGCCTCAATA
AAGCTTGCCTTGAGTGCTTCAAGTAGTGTGTGCCCGTCTGTTGTGTGACTCTGGTAACTAGAGATCCCTC
AGACCCTTTTAGTCAGTGTGGAAAATCTCTAGCAGTACGTATAGTAGTTCATGTCATCTTATTATTCAGT
ATTTATAACTTGCAAAGAAATGAATATCAGAGAGTGAGAGGAACTTGTTTATTGCAGCTTATAATGGTTA
CAAATAAAGCAATAGCATCACAAATTTCACAAATAAAGCATTTTTTTCACTGCATTCTAGTTGTGGTTTG
TCCAAACTCATCAATGTATCTTATCATGTCTGGCTCTAGCTATCCCGCCCCTAACTCCGCCCATCCCGCC
CCTAACTCCGCCCAGTTCCGCCCATTCTCCGCCCCATGGCTGACTAATTTTTTTTATTTATGCAGAGGCC
GAGGCCGCCTCGGCCTCTGAGCTATTCCAGAAGTAGTGAGGAGGCTTTTTTGGAGGCCTAGGGACGTACC
CAATTCGCCCTATAGTGAGTCGTATTACGCGCGCTCACTGGCCGTCGTTTTACAACGTCGTGACTGGGAA
AACCCTGGCGTTACCCAACTTAATCGCCTTGCAGCACATCCCCCTTTCGCCAGCTGGCGTAATAGCGAAG
AGGCCCGCACCGATCGCCCTTCCCAACAGTTGCGCAGCCTGAATGGCGAATGGG
[124 nt withheld, positions 12095-12218]
C
[91 nt withheld, positions 12220-12310]
A
[49 nt withheld, positions 12312-12360]
CCTTTGACGTTGGAGTCCACGTTCTTT
[37 nt withheld, positions 12388-12424]
ACCCTATCTCGGTCTATTCTTTTGATTTATAAGGGATTTTGCCGATTTCGGCCTATTGGTTAAAAAATGA
GCTGATTTAACAAAAATTTAACGCGAATTTTAACAAAATATTAACGCTTACAATTTAGGTGGCACTTTTC
GGGGAAATGTGCGCGGAACCCCTATTTGTTTATTTTTCTAAATACATTCAAATATGTATCCGCTCATGAG
ACAATAACCCTGATAAATGCTTCAATAATATTGAAAAAGGAAGAGTATGAGTATTCAACATTTCCGTGTC
GCCCTTATTCCCTTTTTTGCGGCATTTTGCCTTCCTGTTTTTGCTCACCCAGAAACGCTGGTGAAAGTAA
AAGATGCTGAAGATCAGTTGGGTGCACGAGTGGGTTACATCGAACTGGATCTCAACAGCGGTAAGATCCT
TGAGAGTTTTCGCCCCGAAGAACGTTTTCCAATGATGAGCACTTTTAAAGTTCTGCTATGTGGCGCGGTA
TTATCCCGTATTGACGCCGGGCAAGAGCAACTCGGTCGCCGCATACACTATTCTCAGAATGACTTGGTTG
AGTACTCACCAGTCACAGAAAAGCATCTTACGGATGGCATGACAGTAAGAGAATTATGCAGTGCTGCCAT
AACCATGAGTGATAACACTGCGGCCAACTTACTTCTGACAACGATCGGAGGACCGAAGGAGCTAACCGCT
TTTTTGCACAACATGGGGGATCATGTAACTCGCCTTGATCGTTGGGAACCGGAGCTGAATGAAGCCATAC
CAAACGACGAGCGTGACACCACGATGCCTGTAGCAATGGCAACAACGTTGCGCAAACTATTAACTGGCGA
ACTACTTACTCTAGCTTCCCGGCAACAATTAATAGACTGGATGGAGGCGGATAAAGTTGCAGGACCACTT
CTGCGCTCGGCCCTTCCGGCTGGCTGGTTTATTGCTGATAAATCTGGAGCCGGTGAGCGTGGGTCTCGCG
GTATCATTGCAGCACTGGGGCCAGATGGTAAGCCCTCCCGTATCGTAGTTATCTACACGACGGGGAGTCA
GGCAACTATGGATGAACGAAATAGACAGATCGCTGAGATAGGTGCCTCACTGATTAAGCATTGGTAACTG
TCAGACCAAGTTTACTCATATATACTTTAGATTGATTTAAAACTTCATTTTTAATTTAAAAGGATCTAGG
TGAAGATCCTTTTTGATAATCTCATGACCAAAATCCCTTAACGTGAGTTTTCGTTCCACTGAGCGTCAGA
CCCCGTAGAAAAGATCAAAGGATCTTCTTGAGATCCTTTTTTTCTGCGCGTAATCTGCTGCTTGCAAACA
AAAAAACCACCGCTACCAGCGGTGGTTTGTTTGCCGGATCAAGAGCTACCAACTCTTTTTCCGAAGGTAA
CTGGCTTCAGCAGAGCGCAGATACCAAATACTGTTCTTCTAGTGTAGCCGTAGTTAGGCCACCACTTCAA
GAACTCTGTAGCACCGCCTACATACCTCGCTCTGCTAATCCTGTTACCAGTGGCTGCTGCCAGTGGCGAT
AAGTCGTGTCTTACCGGGTTGGACTCAAGACGATAGTTACCGGATAAGGCGCAGCGGTCGGGCTGAACGG
GGGGTTCGTGCACACAGCCCAGCTTGGAGCGAACGACCTACACCGAACTGAGATACCTACAGCGTGAGCT
ATGAGAAAGCGCCACGCTTCCCGAAGGGAGAAAGGCGGACAGGTATCCGGTAAGCGGCAGGGTCGGAACA
GGAGAGCGCACGAGGGAGCTTCCAGGGGGAAACGCCTGGTATCTTTATAGTCCTGTCGGGTTTCGCCACC
TCTGACTTGAGCGTCGATTTTTGTGATGCTCGTCAGGGGGGCGGAGCCTATGGAAAAACGCCAGCAACGC
GGCCTTTTTACGGTTCCTGGCCTTTTGCTGGCCTTTTGCTCACATGTTCTTTCCTGCGTTATCCCCTGAT
TCTGTGGATAACCGTATTACCGCCTTTGAGTGAGCTGATACCGCTCGCCGCAGCCGAACGACCGAGCGCA
GCGAGTCAGTGAGCGAGGAAGCGGAAGAGCGCCCAATACGCAAACCGCCTCTCCCCGCGCGTTGGCCGAT
TCATTAATGCAGCTGGCACGACAGGTTTCCCGACTGGAAAGCGGGCAGTGAGCGCAACGCAATTAATGTG
AGTTAGCTCACTCATTAGGCACCCCAGGCTTTACACTTTATGCTTCCGGCTCGTATGTTGTGTGGAATTG
TGAGCGGATAACAATTTCACACAGGAAACAGCTATGACCATGATTACGCCAAGCGCGCAATTAACCCTCA
CTAAAGGGAACAAAAGCTGGAGCTGCAAGC
Features (pLannotate 1.2.2; 31 found; start..end, strand, type, name):
      5..231     +  promoter       RSV promoter: Rous sarcoma virus enhancer/promoter
    232..412     +  LTR            5' LTR (truncated): truncated 5' long terminal repeat (LTR) from HIV-1
    459..584     +  misc_feature   HIV-1 Ψ: packaging signal of human immunodeficiency virus type 1
    568..931     +  CDS            HIV-1 gag (fragment): gag protein from human immunodeficiency virus 1; gag
   1077..1310    +  misc_feature   RRE: The Rev response element (RRE) of HIV-1 allows for Rev-dependent mRNA export from the nucleus to the cytoplasm.
   1687..1713    +  CDS            Rev (fragment): human immunodeficiency virus 1 (HIV-1) Rev protein; rev; enhances nuclear export of unspliced and incompletely spliced viral mRNAs
   1720..1743    +  promoter       SV40 promoter (fragment): SV40 early promoter
   1744..1815    +  promoter       SV40 promoter (fragment): SV40 enhancer and early promoter
   1839..1974    +  rep_origin     SV40 ori: SV40 origin of replication
   2020..2616    +  CDS            PuroR (fragment): puromycin N-acetyltransferase; pac from Streptomyces; confers resistance to puromycin
   2665..2782    +  misc_feature   cPPT/CTS: central polypurine tract and central termination sequence of HIV-1
   2847..2913    +  CDS            small t antigen (fragment): SV40 (simian virus 40) small t antigen
   2920..4098    +  promoter       EF-1α promoter: strong constitutive promoter for human elongation factor EF-1α
   4115..10510   +  CDS            BAZ2B: BAZ2B_HUMAN - Also known as KIAA1476. Experimental evidence at protein level: Swiss-Prot protein existence level 1. Chromatin reader protein, which may play a role in transcriptional regulation via interaction with ISWI (By similarity) (PubMed:10662543). Involved in positively modulating the rate of age- related behavioral deterioration (By similarity). Represses the expression of mitochondrial function-related genes, perhaps by occupying their promoter regions, working in concert with histone methyltransferase EHMT1 (By similarity). From Homo sapiens (Human).
  10526..10579   +  promoter       U6 promoter (fragment): RNA polymerase III promoter for human U6 snRNA
  10621..11209   +  misc_feature   WPRE: woodchuck hepatitis virus posttranscriptional regulatory element
  11260..11279   +  misc_feature   cPPT/CTS (fragment): central polypurine tract and central termination sequence of HIV-1
  11281..11514   +  LTR            3' LTR (ΔU3): self-inactivating 3' long terminal repeat (LTR) from HIV-1
  11592..11713   +  polyA_signal   SV40 poly(A) signal: SV40 polyadenylation signal
  11753..11888   +  rep_origin     SV40 ori: SV40 origin of replication
  11909..11927   -  promoter       T7 promoter: promoter for bacteriophage T7 RNA polymerase
  11935..12090   +  CDS            lacZα (fragment): LacZα fragment of β-galactosidase; lacZ fragment
  12095..12523   +  rep_origin     f1 ori (sequence partly withheld): f1 bacteriophage origin of replication; arrow indicates direction of (+) strand synthesis
  12576..12680   +  promoter       AmpR promoter: bla
  12681..13541   +  CDS            AmpR: β-lactamase; bla; confers resistance to ampicillin, carbenicillin, and related antibiotics
  13712..14300   +  rep_origin     ori: high-copy-number ColE1/pMB1/pBR322/pUC origin of replication
  14483..14575   +  CDS            lacI (fragment): lac repressor; lacI; The lac repressor binds to the lac operator to inhibit transcription in E. coli. This inhibition can be relieved by adding lactose or isopropyl-β-D-thiogalactopyranoside (IPTG).
  14588..14609   +  protein_bind   CAP binding site: CAP binding activates transcription in the presence of cAMP. E. coli catabolite activator protein
  14624..14654   +  promoter       lac promoter: promoter for the E. coli lac operon
  14658..14680   +  protein_bind   lac operator (fragment): The lac repressor binds to the lac operator to inhibit transcription in E. coli. This inhibition can be relieved by adding lactose or isopropyl-β-D-thiogalactopyranoside (IPTG). lac repressor encoded by lacI
  14723..14741   +  promoter       T3 promoter: promoter for bacteriophage T3 RNA polymerase
