[The description below was written by a language model from this plasmid's Addgene catalogue record and pLannotate feature annotations shown in this document.]
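Description:
TFORF1607 is a third-generation, self-inactivating lentiviral expression plasmid built on the pLX_TRC317 backbone, carrying the human BAZ2B open reading frame for overexpression in mammalian cells. It belongs to a barcoded transcription factor ORF collection in which each construct carries a unique 24-bp barcode, so that the identity of the delivered factor can be read out in pooled screens. The feature table does not annotate the barcode itself, so its position is not given by the record. In bacteria the plasmid is maintained through a high-copy ColE1/pUC-type origin with ampicillin resistance (AmpR), and an f1 origin is also present. The depositor warns that the plasmid can recombine, which is common for large LTR-containing constructs; the sequenced record is about 14.8 kb.

The viral portion begins with an RSV promoter fused to a truncated HIV-1 5' LTR, which drives Tat-independent genomic RNA production in packaging cells. This is followed by the Ψ packaging signal, a gag fragment and the RRE for Rev-dependent nuclear export. An SV40 early promoter/origin segment drives a puromycin N-acetyltransferase gene for selection of transduced cells. After this come a cPPT/CTS element, which aids nuclear import of the viral genome, and the EF-1α promoter, which constitutively drives the roughly 6.4 kb BAZ2B coding sequence. BAZ2B is annotated as a chromatin reader protein implicated in transcriptional regulation. Downstream, a WPRE enhances transcript expression, and the ΔU3 3' LTR renders the integrated provirus self-inactivating. An SV40 polyadenylation signal lies outside the LTR. Short hits such as the U6 promoter, small t antigen and lac fragments appear to be backbone remnants rather than functional units.
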