Addgene plasmid #144368: TFORF1607
Purpose: Lentiviral vector for overexpressing transcription factor ORFs with unique 24-bp barcodes. Barcodes facilitate identification of transcription factors in pooled screens.
Depositing lab: Feng Zhang. Depositing organization: Broad Institute. Publication: A transcription factor atlas of directed differentiation. Joung J, Ma S, Tay T, Geiger-Schuller KR, Kirchgatterer PC, Verdine VK, Guo B, Arias-Garcia MA, Allen WE, Singh A, Kuksenko O, Abudayyeh OO, Gootenberg JS, Fu Z, Macrae RK, Buenrostro JD, Regev A, Zhang F. Cell. 2023 Jan 5;186(1):209-229.e26. doi: 10.1016/j.cell.2022.11.026. PubMed 36608654.
Backbone
  Vector backbone: pLX_TRC317
  Backbone manufacturer: Broad Institute Genetic Perturbation Platform
  Backbone size w/o insert (bp): 8264
  Vector type: Mammalian Expression, Lentiviral
  Selectable markers: Puromycin
Growth in bacteria
  Bacterial resistance: Ampicillin, 100 μg/mL
  Growth temperature: 30°C
  Growth strain: NEB Stable
  Copy number: High Copy
Gene/Insert
  Gene/Insert name: BAZ2B
  Species: H. sapiens (human)
  Insert size (bp): 6500
  Entrez Gene: BAZ2B (a.k.a. WALp4)
  Promoter: EF1a
  Cloning method: Unknown
  Sequencing primers: 5′ GGGTGGAGACTGAAGTTAGGCCAG; 3′ CACATAGCGTAAAAGGAGCAACATAG
Terms and licenses: Academic/Nonprofit Terms; Industry Terms: Not Available to Industry
Depositor comments: NM_001289975,ENST00000392782 . The transcription factor ORF portion of this plasmid was synthesized by Genewiz. Please test multiple small colonies in case of plasmid recombination. To make this collection available in a timely manner, a portion of this collection was not fully sequenced by Addgene. If an Addgene verified full plasmid sequence is not available, please contact us prior to placing an order to request the full sequence.
How to cite: TFORF1607 was a gift from Feng Zhang (Addgene plasmid # 144368 ; http://n2t.net/addgene:144368 ; RRID:Addgene_144368)
