>Addgene plasmid #144368 | TFORF1607 | depositor partial sequence | sequence record 285219 | Insert
ACCGCCACCATGGAGTCTGGAGAACGGTTACCATCCTCAGCAGCCTCCTCTACTACACCAACTTCATCTT
CGACACCTTCTGTGGCTTCAGTAGTTTCAAAAGGTGGCCTTTCCACTGGAGTTGCTTCACTTAGCTCTAC
AATCAACCCATGTGGACATTTATTCAGAACAGCTGGGGATCAACCGTTTAACCTGTCCACAGTGTCGAGT
GCCTTCCCAATGGTCAGCCACCCAGTCTTTGGTCTACATTCAGCCAGCTCAGGGCATTCAGAATTTGGTG
GTTTGGGGACACTTGGTACACCCACAGCCTTAGCCGCACATCCCCAACTAGCATCTTTTCCAGAATGGTG
GCGAACAACTGATGCTCATACTCGTACAGGAGCAACCTTCTTTCCACCATTACTGGGAATTCCACCACTA
TTTGCTCCCCCAGCCCAGAATCATGATTCTTCTTCATTCCATTCAAGGACTTCGGGAAAAAGTAATCGAA
ATGGTCCCGAAAAAGGTGTAAATGGGTCAATAAATGGAAGTAATACATCATCTGTAATTGGTATCAACAC
ATCTGTACTATCCACTACTGCTTCAAGTTCCATGGGACAAACTAAAAGTACAAGCTCAGGTGGAGGAAAT
CGAAAATGTAATCAGGAACAAAGCAAAAACCAGCCTTTGGATGCTAGAGTTGACAAAATCAAAGATAAGA
AACCAAGGAAGAAAGCAATGGAAAGTTCTAGCAACAGTGATAGTGATTCAGGCACATCATCAGACACCTC
AAGTGAAGGCATTAGTAGCAGTGATTCAGATGATCTAGAAGAAGATGAAGAAGAAGAAGATCAAAGTATT
GAAGAAAGTGAAGATGATGATTCTGATTCAGAGAGTGAAGCACAACATAAAAGTAACAACCAGGTGCTAT
TACATGGTATTTCAGACCCAAAAGCAGATGGACAGAAAGCAACTGAAAAAGCCCAGGAAAAAAGAATACA
CCAGCCATTACCTCTTGCGTCTGAATCCCAGACTCACTCATTCCAATCCCAGCAGAAGCAGCCTCAGGTT
TTGTCACAGCAGCTTCCATTTATTTTCCAAAGCTCTCAGGCAAAGGAGGAATCTGTGAACAAACACACCA
GTGTAATACAGTCTACGGGATTGGTGTCCAATGTGAAACCTTTATCTTTGGTAAATCAAGCCAAAAAGGA
AACTTACATGAAACTCATAGTTCCTTCTCCTGATGTTCTTAAAGCAGGGAATAAAAATACCTCTGAAGAA
TCTAGTTTATTGACCAGTGAATTGAGATCCAAACGGGAACAATATAAACAGGCATTCCCATCACAGTTAA
AGAAACAAGAGTCATCGAAGAGCCTGAAGAAGGTTATTGCAGCTTTGTCAAATCCAAAAGCAACCTCTAG
TTCACCAGCACATCCAAAACAAACATTAGAAAACAACCACCCAAATCCATTCTTGACAAATGCACTTTTA
GGTAATCACCAACCAAATGGAGTTATTCAAAGTGTCATTCAAGAAGCTCCTCTAGCACTTACTACCAAAA
CTAAAATGCAGAGCAAGATTAATGAAAACATTGCTGCTGCAAGTAGCACCCCTTTTTCCTCACCTGTAAA
TCTGAGTACAAGTGGGAGAAGAACCCCTGGCAATCAGACACCTGTAATGCCCTCTGCCTCTCCCATCCTG
CATAGTCAAGGGAAGGAAAAAGCAGTTAGCAATAATGTAAACCCAGTAAAAACACAGCATCACTCCCATC
CTGCAAAATCTTTAGTGGAACAATTCAGAGGAACAGATTCAGACATTCCCAGTAGTAAAGATTCTGAAGA
TTCAAATGAGGATGAAGAGGAAGATGATGAAGAAGAAGATGAGGAAGATGATGAAGATGATGAATCTGAT
GACAGCCAATCAGAATCAGATAGTAATTCAGAATCAGATACAGAAGGATCAGAAGAAGAAGATGATGATG
ATAAAGACCAAGATGAATCAGATAGTGATACTGAAGGAGAGAAAACTTCAATGAAACTGAATAAAACAAC
TTCCTCTGTCAAAAGCCCTTCCATGAGTCTCACAGGTCACTCAACACCTCGTAACCTCCACATAGCAAAA
GCCCCAGGCTCTGCTCCTGCTGCCTTATGTTCTGAATCCCAGTCACCTGCTTTTCTTGGTACATCTTCTT
CCACACTTACTTCAAGCCCACACTCTGGCACTTCCAAAAGAAGAAGAGTAACAGATGAACGTGAACTGCG
TATTCCATTGGAATATGGCTGGCAGAGAGAGACAAGAATAAGAAACTTTGGAGGGCGCCTTCAAGGAGAA
GTAGCATATTATGCTCCATGTGGAAAGAAACTTAGGCAGTACCCTGAAGTAATAAAGGGAATGCAGTGGT
GTCTTTTGAAAGAAGAGGATGTCATTCCTCGTATCAGGGCAATGGAAGGTCGTAGAGGAAGACCACCAAA
TCCAGATAGACAACGAGCAAGAGAGGAATCCAGGATGAGACGTCGGAAAGGTCGACCTCCAAATGTTGGC
AATGCTGAATTCCTAGATAACGCAGATGCAAAGTTGCTAAGAAAACTGCAAGCTCAAGAAATAGCCAGGC
AAGCAGCACAAATAAAGCTTTTGAGAAAACTTCAAAAGCAGGAACAGGCTCGGGTTGCTAAAGAAGCCAA
AAAACAACAAGCAATAATGGCTGCTGAGGAGAAGCGGAAGCAAAAAGAACAGATAAAGATTATGAAACAG
CAGGAAAAAATTAAGAGAATACAGCAAATCAGAATGGAAAAAGAACTTCGAGCTCAGCAAATTCTAGAGG
CTAAAAAGAAAAAGAAGGAAGAAGCGGCAAATGCCAAATTATTGGAGGCCGAGAAACGAATAAAGGAAAA
AGAAATGAGAAGACAACAAGCTGTTCTTCTGAAACATCAGGAACGAGAGCGAAGGCGACAACACATGATG
CTTATGAAAGCTATGGAAGCTCGTAAAAAAGCAGAAGAAAAAGAGCGGTTGAAACAAGAAAAACGTGATG
AGAAAAGATTAAATAAAGAGCGTAAACTAGAGCAGCGAAGATTAGAATTAGAAATGGCAAAGGAACTAAA
GAAGCCTAATGAAGACATGTGCTTAGCAGACCAAAAGCCTTTGCCAGAGTTGCCTCGTATTCCAGGACTT
GTTCTCTCTGGAAGTACATTTTCAGACTGTCTCATGGTGGTGCAGTTCTTACGAAACTTTGGTAAAGTTT
TGGGCTTTGATGTGAATATTGATGTTCCAAACCTGAGTGTTCTTCAAGAGGGATTGCTAAATATAGGGGA
CAGCATGGGTGAAGTACAAGACTTGCTTGTGAGGCTCCTCTCAGCTGCTGTATGTGATCCAGGTCTAATA
ACAGGATACAAGGCTAAAACAGCTCTTGGAGAACATTTGCTGAATGTTGGTGTGAATCGAGACAATGTTT
CCGAGATTTTACAGATATTTATGGAAGCCCACTGTGGACAAACTGAGCTTACTGAAAGTCTGAAGACCAA
AGCTTTTCAGGCTCACACTCCAGCACAGAAAGCTTCAGTCCTGGCTTTCCTGATCAATGAACTGGCATGC
AGCAAGAGTGTGGTCAGTGAAATCGACAAGAACATTGATTATATGTCAAACTTGAGGAGAGATAAATGGG
TGGTAGAAGGTAAACTCCGCAAGCTCAGAATCATTCATGCTAAGAAAACAGGCAAAAGAGACACTTCAGG
TGGCATTGATCTGGGAGAAGAGCAGCATCCCTTGGGCACACCCACTCCAGGACGCAAGCGAAGAAGGAAG
GGAGGAGACAGTGATTATGACGATGATGATGACGATGACAGTGATGACCAAGGGGATGAAGATGATGAGG
ATGAAGAAGATAAAGAAGACAAAAAAGGAAAAAAGACTGATATCTGTGAAGATGAGGATGAAGGTGACCA
AGCAGCAAGTGTTGAAGAGCTGGAAAAACAGATTGAAAAACTGAGTAAACAACAGAGTCAGTACAGAAGG
AAGCTCTTTGATGCGTCTCACTCATTGCGTTCAGTGATGTTTGGCCAAGATCGTTACAGACGCCGGTACT
GGATTCTTCCCCAATGTGGGGGGATTTTTGTAGAAGGCATGGAGAGTGGTGAAGGACTAGAAGAAATTGC
AAAAGAAAGAGAAAAACTGAAAAAGGCAGAAAGTGTCCAGATCAAAGAAGAAATGTTTGAGACTTCTGGG
GACAGTTTAAATTGTTCAAATACAGATCACTGTGAACAAAAGGAAGATCTTAAAGAAAAAGATAACACAA
ATCTATTCCTTCAGAAACCTGGCTCTTTTTCCAAATTAAGCAAGCTTTTGGAAGTAGCTAAGATGCCTCC
TGAGTCAGAGGTTATGACCCCCAAACCAAATGCTGGTGCAAATGGGTGCACGTTGTCTTATCAGAACAGT
GGAAAACATTCACTGGGCAGCGTTCAGTCAACAGCAACGCAAAGCAATGTGGAAAAGGCAGACTCTAATA
ATCTGTTTAATACTGGTTCAAGTGGTCCAGGGAAGTTCTACAGTCCTCTCCCCAATGACCAGTTACTAAA
AACGCTGACTGAAAAGAATAGACAATGGTTTAGTCTTTTGCCACGAACACCCTGTGATGACACTTCACTT
ACTCATGCCGATATGTCAACTGCTTCTTTGGTGACTCCTCAGTCTCAGCCACCATCTAAGTCACCTTCAC
CTACCCCAGCTCCTCTTGGATCTTCTGCTCAGAATCCTGTTGGCTTAAATCCATTTGCTTTATCACCTCT
TCAGGTGAAAGGTGGAGTATCTATGATGGGACTTCAGTTTTGTGGATGGCCCACTGGTGTGGTTACTTCT
AATATTCCATTTACATCATCTGTACCTAGTCTAGGATCGGGGTTAGGGTTATCAGAAGGAAATGGTAATT
CATTCTTGACTTCCAATGTTGCTTCAAGTAAAAGTGAATCTCCAGTACCACAGAATGAAAAGGCCACTTC
AGCTCAACCTGCAGCTGTTGAAGTAGCAAAACCAGTAGATTTTCCTAGTCCAAAACCTATTCCAGAAGAA
ATGCAGTTTGGTTGGTGGAGAATTATTGACCCAGAGGACCTAAAAGCTTTGCTCAAAGTGCTGCATCTCA
GAGGAATAAGAGAAAAGGCATTACAAAAACAAATTCAGAAACATTTGGATTATATTACTCAAGCCTGCCT
CAAGAATAAGGATGTTGCTATTATTGAACTGAATGAAAATGAAGAAAACCAAGTAACTCGAGATATTGTG
GAGAACTGGTCAGTAGAAGAACAAGCAATGGAAATGGATTTGAGTGTCCTTCAACAGGTAGAAGATCTAG
AAAGGAGAGTTGCATCAGCAAGTTTGCAAGTGAAGGGTTGGATGTGTCCAGAGCCTGCATCAGAAAGGGA
GGACTTGGTATATTTTGAACATAAATCATTTACTAAATTGTGCAAGGAGCATGATGGAGAATTTACTGGC
GAAGACGAAAGCAGTGCACATGCACTAGAACGGAAGAGTGACAACCCCCTAGATATAGCTGTAACCAGGC
TGGCTGATTTGGAGCGGAACATTGAAAGAAGAATTGAAGAGGATATTGCTCCAGGGCTCAGGGTATGGAG
AAGGGCATTATCAGAAGCTCGCAGTGCTGCACAGGTAGCTCTGTGCATTCAGCAATTACAGAAATCAATA
GCATGGGAAAAATCAATTATGAAAGTTTACTGCCAAATCTGTCGAAAGGGAGATAATGAAGAACTGCTTC
TTCTTTGTGATGGCTGTGACAAAGGCTGTCATACCTACTGCCATAGACCCAAGATTACAACAATCCCAGA
TGGAGACTGGTTTTGTCCAGCTTGCATTGCTAAGGCAAGTGGTCAAACTCTAAAAATCAAAAAACTTCAT
GTCAAAGGAAAAAAGACTAATGAGTCAAAGAAAGGCAAGAAGGTAACTTTAACAGGAGATACTGAAGATG
AAGACTCTGCATCTACAAGTAGTTCACTAAAAAGAGGAAACAAAGACCTCAAGAAAAGAAAAATGGAGGA
AAACACTTCTATTAACTTGTCAAAACAAGAAAGTTTTACTTCAGTTAAGAAACCTAAAAGAGATGACTCC
AAGGACCTAGCTCTTTGCAGTATGATTCTGACTGAAATGGAAACTCATGAGGATGCATGGCCTTTTCTAC
TTCCTGTAAACTTGAAACTTGTTCCTGGTTATAAGAAAGTTATTAAGAAGCCTATGGATTTTTCCACAAT
TAGAGAGAAACTAAGTAGTGGACAGTATCCAAACCTTGAAACCTTTGCTCTAGATGTCAGGCTTGTTTTT
GACAACTGTGAAACATTTAATGAAGATGATTCTGATATAGGCAGAGCTGGCCACAATATGAGGAAGTATT
TTGAAAAAAAGTGGACAGATACTTTCAAAGTGAGCTAGTAATGAACTAGTCCGTAACTTGAAAGTATTTC
GATTTCTTGGCTTTATATATCTTGTGGAAAGGACGAAAGGTTCGCGATCCACAGGAGGTC
