>Addgene plasmid #144368 | TFORF1607 | depositor partial sequence | sequence record 285220 | Barcode
AAGGTTCGCGATCCACAGGAGGTC
